Addgene plasmid #236376: pHAGE-IRES-puro-NLS-HyperdFnCas12a-EGFP-NLS-3xFlag
Purpose: Overexpression of HyperdFnCas12a in human cells
Depositing lab: Ling-Ling Chen. Depositing organization: CAS Center for Excellence in Molecular Cell Science. Publication: CRISPR-array-mediated imaging of non-repetitive and multiplex genomic loci in living cells. Yang LZ, Min YH, Liu YX, Gao BQ, Liu XQ, Huang Y, Wang H, Yang L, Liu ZJ, Chen LL. Nat Methods. 2024 Sep;21(9):1646-1657. doi: 10.1038/s41592-024-02333-3. Epub 2024 Jul 4. PubMed 38965442.
Backbone
  Vector backbone: pHAGE-EF1a-IRES-puro
  Vector type: Lentiviral, CRISPR
Growth in bacteria
  Bacterial resistance: Ampicillin, 100 μg/mL
  Growth temperature: 37°C
  Growth strain: NEB Stable
  Copy number: High Copy
Gene/Insert
  Gene/Insert name: HyperdFnCas12a
  Species: Francisella novicida
  Mutation: E184R, T279R, D340R, D409R
  Cloning method: Ligation Independent Cloning
Terms and licenses: Academic/Nonprofit Terms; Industry Terms: Not Available to Industry
How to cite: pHAGE-IRES-puro-NLS-HyperdFnCas12a-EGFP-NLS-3xFlag was a gift from Ling-Ling Chen (Addgene plasmid # 236376 ; http://n2t.net/addgene:236376 ; RRID:Addgene_236376)
