[The description below was written by a language model from this plasmid's Addgene catalogue record and pLannotate feature annotations shown in this document.]
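Description:
pHAGE-IRES-puro-NLS-HyperdFnCas12a-EGFP-NLS-3xFlag is a 13.1 kb HIV-1-based lentiviral CRISPR vector built on the pHAGE-EF1a-IRES-puro backbone for overexpressing an engineered Francisella novicida Cas12a in human cells. It is maintained in E. coli as a high-copy plasmid through a ColE1/pUC-type origin and an ampicillin resistance (β-lactamase) gene. The viral portion carries a truncated 5' LTR, the Ψ packaging signal with an adjoining gag fragment, the Rev response element for Rev-dependent nuclear export of the genomic RNA, the cPPT/CTS, and a ΔU3 self-inactivating 3' LTR. The transfer RNA can therefore be packaged when helper functions are supplied in trans, and the integrated provirus lacks LTR promoter activity.

Between the LTRs, the human EF-1α promoter drives a single bicistronic transcript. The first cistron encodes HyperdFnCas12a, which the record lists as carrying E184R, T279R, D340R and D409R substitutions, fused at its C-terminal side to EGFP and a 3xFLAG epitope. The construct name indicates nuclear localisation signals flanking the fusion, although these are not annotated in the feature table. The "d" in the name suggests a nuclease-dead variant, but the record does not list any catalytic-site mutations. Downstream, an EMCV IRES permits translation of puromycin N-acetyltransferase from the same mRNA, so puromycin selection enriches for cells expressing the fusion, and a WPRE enhances transcript expression. The associated publication concerns CRISPR-array-mediated imaging of non-repetitive and multiplexed genomic loci in living cells. This fits use of the fluorescent fusion as a DNA-binding label directed by crRNAs supplied from separate constructs, with the FLAG tag available for immunodetection.
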