Features (pLannotate 1.2.2; 26 found; start..end, strand, type, name):
    377..634     +  LTR            5' LTR (truncated): truncated 5' long terminal repeat (LTR) from HIV-1
    681..806     +  misc_feature   HIV-1 Ψ: packaging signal of human immunodeficiency virus type 1
    790..1128    +  CDS            HIV-1 gag (fragment): gag protein from human immunodeficiency virus 1; gag
   1303..1536    +  misc_feature   RRE: The Rev response element (RRE) of HIV-1 allows for Rev-dependent mRNA export from the nucleus to the cytoplasm.
   1913..2013    +  CDS            Rev (fragment): human immunodeficiency virus 1 (HIV-1) Rev protein; rev; enhances nuclear export of unspliced and incompletely spliced viral mRNAs
   2058..2175    +  misc_feature   cPPT/CTS: central polypurine tract and central termination sequence of HIV-1
   2223..3401    +  promoter       EF-1α promoter: strong constitutive promoter for human elongation factor EF-1α
   3468..7364    +  CDS            cas12a: CS12A_FRATN - Also known as cpf1 From Francisella tularensis subsp. novicida (strain U112).
   7392..8108    +  CDS            EGFP: EGFP is a basic (constitutively fluorescent) green fluorescent protein published in 1996, derived from Aequorea victoria. It is reported to be a rapidly-maturing weak dimer with moderate acid sensitivity.
   8202..8267    +  CDS            3xFLAG: three tandem FLAG® epitope tags, followed by an enterokinase cleavage site
   8379..8841    +  misc_feature   IRES: internal ribosome entry site (IRES) of the encephalomyocarditis virus (EMCV)
   8861..9460    +  CDS            PuroR: puromycin N-acetyltransferase; pac from Streptomyces alboniger; confers resistance to puromycin
   9479..10067   +  misc_feature   WPRE: woodchuck hepatitis virus posttranscriptional regulatory element
  10075..10140   +  CDS            nef (fragment): NEF_HV1Z2 - Experimental evidence at protein level: Swiss-Prot protein existence level 1. Extracellular Nef protein targets CD4(+) T-lymphocytes for apoptosis by interacting with CXCR4 surface receptors. From Human immunodeficiency virus type 1 group M subtype D (isolate Z2/CDC-Z34) (HIV-1).
  10142..10375   +  LTR            3' LTR (ΔU3): self-inactivating 3' long terminal repeat (LTR) from HIV-1
  10580..10684   +  promoter       AmpR promoter: bla
  10685..11545   +  CDS            AmpR: β-lactamase; bla; confers resistance to ampicillin, carbenicillin, and related antibiotics
  11716..12304   +  rep_origin     ori: high-copy-number ColE1/pMB1/pBR322/pUC origin of replication
  12487..12541   +  CDS            lacI (fragment): lac repressor; lacI; The lac repressor binds to the lac operator to inhibit transcription in E. coli. This inhibition can be relieved by adding lactose or isopropyl-β-D-thiogalactopyranoside (IPTG).
  12547..12640   +  rep_origin     SV40 ori (fragment): SV40 origin of replication
  12665..12702   +  CDS            lacI (fragment): lac repressor; lacI; The lac repressor binds to the lac operator to inhibit transcription in E. coli. This inhibition can be relieved by adding lactose or isopropyl-β-D-thiogalactopyranoside (IPTG).
  12715..12736   +  protein_bind   CAP binding site: CAP binding activates transcription in the presence of cAMP. E. coli catabolite activator protein
  12751..12781   +  promoter       lac promoter: promoter for the E. coli lac operon
  12785..12807   +  protein_bind   lac operator (fragment): The lac repressor binds to the lac operator to inhibit transcription in E. coli. This inhibition can be relieved by adding lactose or isopropyl-β-D-thiogalactopyranoside (IPTG). lac repressor encoded by lacI
  12839..12922   +  polyA_signal   SV40 poly(A) signal (fragment): SV40 polyadenylation signal
  13089..329     +  CDS            nef (fragment) (across the origin): NEF_HV1BR - Experimental evidence at protein level: Swiss-Prot protein existence level 1. Extracellular Nef protein targets CD4(+) T-lymphocytes for apoptosis by interacting with CXCR4 surface receptors (PubMed:14990729). From Human immunodeficiency virus type 1 group M subtype B (isolate BRU/LAI) (HIV-1).
>Addgene plasmid #236376 | pHAGE-IRES-puro-NLS-HyperdFnCas12a-EGFP-NLS-3xFlag | addgene full sequence | sequence record 478702 | Addgene NGS Result
TGGAAGGGCTAATTCACTCCCAAAGAAGACAAGATATCCTTGATCTGTGGATCTACCACACACAAGGCTA
CTTCCCTGATTAGCAGAACTACACACCAGGGCCAGGGGTCAGATATCCACTGACCTTTGGATGGTGCTAC
AAGCTAGTACCAGTTGAGCCAGATAAGGTAGAAGAGGCCAATAAAGGAGAGAACACCAGCTTGTTACACC
CTGTGAGCCTGCATGGGATGGATGACCCGGAGAGAGAAGTGTTAGAGTGGAGGTTTGACAGCCGCCTAGC
ATTTCATCACGTGGCCCGAGAGCTGCATCCGGAGTACTTCAAGAACTGCTGATATCGAGCTTGCTACAAG
GGACTTTCCGCTGGGGACTTTCCAGGGAGGCGTGGCCTGGGCGGGACTGGGGAGTGGCGAGCCCTCAGAT
CCTGCATATAAGCAGCTGCTTTTTGCCTGTACTGGGTCTCTCTGGTTAGACCAGATCTGAGCCTGGGAGC
TCTCTGGCTAACTAGGGAACCCACTGCTTAAGCCTCAATAAAGCTTGCCTTGAGTGCTTCAAGTAGTGTG
TGCCCGTCTGTTGTGTGACTCTGGTAACTAGAGATCCCTCAGACCCTTTTAGTCAGTGTGGAAAATCTCT
AGCAGTGGCGCCCGAACAGGGACTTGAAAGCGAAAGGGAAACCAGAGGAGCTCTCTCGACGCAGGACTCG
GCTTGCTGAAGCGCGCACGGCAAGAGGCGAGGGGCGGCGACTGGTGAGTACGCCAAAAATTTTGACTAGC
GGAGGCTAGAAGGAGAGAGATGGGTGCGAGAGCGTCAGTATTAAGCGGGGGAGAATTAGATCGCGATGGG
AAAAAATTCGGTTAAGGCCAGGGGGAAAGAAAAAATATAAATTAAAACATATAGTATGGGCAAGCAGGGA
GCTAGAACGATTCGCAGTTAATCCTGGCCTGTTAGAAACATCAGAAGGCTGTAGACAAATACTGGGACAG
CTACAACCATCCCTTCAGACAGGATCAGAAGAACTTAGATCATTATATAATACAGTAGCAACCCTCTATT
GTGTGCATCAAAGGATAGAGATAAAAGACACCAAGGAAGCTTTAGACAAGATAGAGGAAGAGCAAAACAA
AAGTAAGACCACCGCACAGCAAGCGGCCGGCCGCTGATCTTCAGACCTGGAGGAGGAGATATGAGGGACA
ATTGGAGAAGTGAATTATATAAATATAAAGTAGTAAAAATTGAACCATTAGGAGTAGCACCCACCAAGGC
AAAGAGAAGAGTGGTGCAGAGAGAAAAAAGAGCAGTGGGAATAGGAGCTTTGTTCCTTGGGTTCTTGGGA
GCAGCAGGAAGCACTATGGGCGCAGCGTCAATGACGCTGACGGTACAGGCCAGACAATTATTGTCTGGTA
TAGTGCAGCAGCAGAACAATTTGCTGAGGGCTATTGAGGCGCAACAGCATCTGTTGCAACTCACAGTCTG
GGGCATCAAGCAGCTCCAGGCAAGAATCCTGGCTGTGGAAAGATACCTAAAGGATCAACAGCTCCTGGGG
ATTTGGGGTTGCTCTGGAAAACTCATTTGCACCACTGCTGTGCCTTGGAATGCTAGTTGGAGTAATAAAT
CTCTGGAACAGATTTGGAATCACACGACCTGGATGGAGTGGGACAGAGAAATTAACAATTACACAAGCTT
AATACACTCCTTAATTGAAGAATCGCAAAACCAGCAAGAAAAGAATGAACAAGAATTATTGGAATTAGAT
AAATGGGCAAGTTTGTGGAATTGGTTTAACATAACAAATTGGCTGTGGTATATAAAATTATTCATAATGA
TAGTAGGAGGCTTGGTAGGTTTAAGAATAGTTTTTGCTGTACTTTCTATAGTGAATAGAGTTAGGCAGGG
ATATTCACCATTATCGTTTCAGACCCACCTCCCAACCCCGAGGGGACCCGACAGGCCCGAAGGAATAGAA
GAAGAAGGTGGAGAGAGAGACAGAGACAGATCCATTCGATTAGTGAACGGATCTCGACGGTATCGCCGAA
TTCACAAATGGCAGTATTCATCCACAATTTTAAAAGAAAAGGGGGGATTGGGGGGTACAGTGCAGGGGAA
AGAATAGTAGACATAATAGCAACAGACATACAAACTAAAGAATTACAAAAACAAATTACAAAAATTCAAA
ATTTTCGGGTTTATTACAGGGACAGCAGAGATCCAGTTTGGACTAGTCGTGAGGCTCCGGTGCCCGTCAG
TGGGCAGAGCGCACATCGCCCACAGTCCCCGAGAAGTTGGGGGGAGGGGTCGGCAATTGAACCGGTGCCT
AGAGAAGGTGGCGCGGGGTAAACTGGGAAAGTGATGTCGTGTACTGGCTCCGCCTTTTTCCCGAGGGTGG
GGGAGAACCGTATATAAGTGCAGTAGTCGCCGTGAACGTTCTTTTTCGCAACGGGTTTGCCGCCAGAACA
CAGGTAAGTGCCGTGTGTGGTTCCCGCGGGCCTGGCCTCTTTACGGGTTATGGCCCTTGCGTGCCTTGAA
TTACTTCCACCTGGCTGCAGTACGTGATTCTTGATCCCGAGCTTCGGGTTGGAAGTGGGTGGGAGAGTTC
GAGGCCTTGCGCTTAAGGAGCCCCTTCGCCTCGTGCTTGAGTTGAGGCCTGGCCTGGGCGCTGGGGCCGC
CGCGTGCGAATCTGGTGGCACCTTCGCGCCTGTCTCGCTGCTTTCGATAAGTCTCTAGCCATTTAAAATT
TTTGATGACCTGCTGCGACGCTTTTTTTCTGGCAAGATAGTCTTGTAAATGCGGGCCAAGATCTGCACAC
TGGTATTTCGGTTTTTGGGGCCGCGGGCGGCGACGGGGCCCGTGCGTCCCAGCGCACATGTTCGGCGAGG
CGGGGCCTGCGAGCGCGGCCACCGAGAATCGGACGGGGGTAGTCTCAAGCTGGCCGGCCTGCTCTGGTGC
CTGGCCTCGCGCCGCCGTGTATCGCCCCGCCCTGGGCGGCAAGGCTGGCCCGGTCGGCACCAGTTGCGTG
AGCGGAAAGATGGCCGCTTCCCGGCCCTGCTGCAGGGAGCTCAAAATGGAGGACGCGGCGCTCGGGAGAG
CGGGCGGGTGAGTCACCCACACAAAGGAAAAGGGCCTTTCCGTCCTCAGCCGTCGCTTCATGTGACTCCA
CGGAGTACCGGGCGCCGTCCAGGCACCTCGATTAGTTCTCGAGCTTTTGGAGTACGTCGTCTTTAGGTTG
GGGGGAGGGGTTTTATGCGATGGAGTTTCCCCACACTGAGTGGGTGGAGACTGAAGTTAGGCCAGCTTGG
CACTTGATGTAATTCTCCTTGGAATTTGCCCTTTTTGAGTTTGGATCTTGGTTCATTCTCAAGCCTCAGA
CAGTGGTTCAAAGTTTTTTTCTTCCATTTCAGGTGTCGTGAAGCGGCCGCATGAAGCGACCTGCCGCCAC
AAAGAAGGCTGGACAGGCTAAGAAGAAGAAAGCTAGCAGCATCTACCAGGAGTTCGTCAACAAGTATTCA
CTGAGTAAGACACTGCGGTTCGAGCTGATCCCACAGGGCAAGACACTGGAGAACATCAAGGCCCGAGGCC
TGATTCTGGACGATGAGAAGCGGGCAAAAGACTATAAGAAAGCCAAGCAGATCATTGATAAATACCACCA
GTTCTTTATCGAGGAAATTCTGAGCTCCGTGTGCATCAGTGAGGATCTGCTGCAGAATTACTCAGACGTG
TACTTCAAGCTGAAGAAGAGCGACGATGACAACCTGCAGAAGGACTTCAAGTCCGCCAAGGACACCATCA
AGAAACAGATTAGCGAGTACATCAAGGACTCCGAAAAGTTTAAAAATCTGTTCAACCAGAATCTGATCGA
TGCTAAGAAAGGCCAGGAGTCCGACCTGATCCTGTGGCTGAAACAGTCTAAGGACAATGGGATTGAACTG
TTCAAGGCTAACTCCGATATCACTGATATTGACGAGGCACTGGAAATCATCAAGAGCTTCAAGGGATGGA
CCACATACTTTAAAGGCTTCCACAGAAACCGCAAGAACGTGTACTCCAGCAACGACATTCCTACCTCCAT
CATCTACCGAATCGTCGATGACAATCTGCCAAAGTTCCTGGAGAACAAGGCCAAATATGAATCTCTGAAG
GACAAAGCTCCCGAGGCAATTAATTACGAACAGATCAAGAAAGATCTGGCTGAGGAACTGACATTCGATA
TCGACTATAAGACTAGCGAGGTGAACCAGAGGGTCTTTTCCCTGGACGAGGTGTTTGAAATCGCCAATTT
CAACAATTACCTGAACCAGTCCGGCATTAGAAAATTCAATACCATCATTGGCGGGAAGTTTGTGAACGGG
GAGAATACCAAGCGCAAGGGAATTAACGAATACATCAATCTGTATAGCCAGCAGATCAACGACAAAACTC
TGAAGAAATACAAGATGTCTGTGCTGTTCAAACAGATCCTGAGTGATACCGAGTCCAAGTCTTTTGTCAT
TAGAAAACTGGAAGATGACTCAGACGTGGTCACTACCATGCAGAGCTTTTATGAGCAGATCGCCGCTTTC
AAGACAGTGGAGGAAAAATCTATTAAGGAAACTCTGAGTCTGCTGTTCGATGACCTGAAAGCCCAGAAGC
TGGACCTGAGTAAGATCTACTTCAAAAACGATAAGAGTCTGACAGACCTGTCACAGCAGGTGTTTGATAG
ATATTCCGTGATTGGGACCGCCGTCCTGGAGTACATTACACAGCAGATCGCTCCAAAGAACCTGGATAAT
CCCTCTAAGAAAGAGCAGGAACTGATCGCTAAGAAAACCGAGAAGGCAAAATATCTGAGTCTGGAAACAA
TTAAGCTGGCACTGGAGGAGTTCAACAAGCACAGGGATATTGACAAACAGTGCCGCTTTGAGGAAATCCT
GGCCAACTTCGCAGCCATCCCCATGATTTTTGATGAGATCGCCCAGAACAAAGACAATCTGGCTCAGATC
AGTATTAAGTACCAGAACCAGGGCAAGAAAGACCTGCTGCAGGCTTCAGCAGAAGATGACGTGAAAGCCA
TCAAGGATCTGCTGGACCAGACCAACAATCTGCTGCACAAGCTGAAAATCTTCCATATTAGTCAGTCAGA
GGATAAGGCTAATATCCTGGATAAAGACGAACACTTCTACCTGGTGTTCGAGGAATGTTACTTCGAGCTG
GCAAACATTGTCCCCCTGTATAACAAGATTAGGAACTACATCACACAGAAGCCTTACTCTGACGAGAAGT
TTAAACTGAACTTCGAAAATAGTACCCTGGCCAACGGGTGGGATAAGAACAAGGAGCCTGACAACACAGC
TATCCTGTTCATCAAGGATGACAAGTACTATCTGGGAGTGATGAATAAGAAAAACAATAAGATCTTCGAT
GACAAAGCCATTAAGGAGAACAAAGGGGAAGGATACAAGAAAATCGTGTATAAGCTGCTGCCCGGCGCAA
ATAAGATGCTGCCTAAGGTGTTCTTCAGCGCCAAGAGTATCAAATTCTACAACCCATCCGAGGACATCCT
GCGGATTAGAAATCACTCAACACATACTAAGAACGGGAGCCCCCAGAAGGGATATGAGAAATTTGAGTTC
AACATCGAGGATTGCAGGAAGTTTATTGACTTCTACAAGCAGAGCATCTCCAAACACCCTGAATGGAAGG
ATTTTGGCTTCCGGTTTTCCGACACACAGAGATATAACTCTATCGACGAGTTCTACCGCGAGGTGGAAAA
TCAGGGGTATAAGCTGACTTTTGAGAACATTTCTGAAAGTTACATCGACAGCGTGGTCAATCAGGGAAAG
CTGTACCTGTTCCAGATCTATAACAAAGATTTTTCAGCATACAGCAAGGGCAGACCAAACCTGCATACAC
TGTACTGGAAGGCCCTGTTCGATGAGAGGAATCTGCAGGACGTGGTCTATAAACTGAACGGAGAGGCCGA
ACTGTTTTACCGGAAGCAGTCTATTCCTAAGAAAATCACTCACCCAGCTAAGGAGGCCATCGCTAACAAG
AACAAGGACAATCCTAAGAAAGAGAGCGTGTTCGAATACGATCTGATTAAGGACAAGCGGTTCACCGAAG
ATAAGTTCTTTTTCCATTGTCCAATCACCATTAACTTCAAGTCAAGCGGCGCTAACAAGTTCAACGACGA
GATCAATCTGCTGCTGAAGGAAAAAGCAAACGATGTGCACATCCTGAGCATTGCCCGAGGAGAGCGGCAT
CTGGCCTACTATACCCTGGTGGATGGCAAAGGGAATATCATTAAGCAGGATACATTCAACATCATTGGCA
ATGACCGGATGAAAACCAACTACCACGATAAACTGGCTGCAATCGAGAAGGATAGAGACTCAGCTAGGAA
GGACTGGAAGAAAATCAACAACATTAAGGAGATGAAGGAAGGCTATCTGAGCCAGGTGGTCCATGAGATT
GCAAAGCTGGTCATCGAATACAATGCCATTGTGGTGTTCGCGGATCTGAACTTCGGCTTTAAGAGGGGGC
GCTTTAAGGTGGAAAAACAGGTCTATCAGAAGCTGGAGAAAATGCTGATCGAAAAGCTGAATTACCTGGT
GTTTAAAGATAACGAGTTCGACAAGACCGGAGGCGTCCTGAGAGCCTACCAGCTGACAGCTCCCTTTGAA
ACTTTCAAGAAAATGGGAAAACAGACAGGCATCATCTACTATGTGCCAGCCGGATTCACTTCCAAGATCT
GCCCCGTGACCGGCTTTGTCAACCAGCTGTACCCTAAATATGAGTCAGTGAGCAAGTCCCAGGAATTTTT
CAGCAAGTTCGATAAGATCTGTTATAATCTGGACAAGGGGTACTTCGAGTTTTCCTTCGATTACAAGAAC
TTCGGCGACAAGGCCGCTAAGGGGAAATGGACCATTGCCTCCTTCGGATCTCGCCTGATCAACTTTCGAA
ATTCCGATAAAAACCACAATTGGGACACTAGGGAGGTGTACCCAACCAAGGAGCTGGAAAAGCTGCTGAA
AGACTACTCTATCGAGTATGGACATGGCGAATGCATCAAGGCAGCCATCTGTGGCGAGAGTGATAAGAAA
TTTTTCGCCAAGCTGACCTCAGTGCTGAATACAATCCTGCAGATGCGGAACTCAAAGACCGGGACAGAAC
TGGACTATCTGATTAGCCCCGTGGCTGATGTCAACGGAAACTTCTTCGACAGCAGACAGGCACCCAAAAA
TATGCCTCAGGATGCAGCCGCCAACGGGGCCTACCACATCGGGCTGAAGGGACTGATGCTGCTGGGCCGG
ATCAAGAACAATCAGGAGGGGAAGAAGCTGAACCTGGTCATTAAGAACGAGGAATACTTCGAGTTTGTCC
AGAATAGAAATAACAGTCTAGAGGCGCTACCGGTCGCCACCATGGTGAGCAAGGGCGAGGAGCTGTTCAC
CGGGGTGGTGCCCATCCTGGTCGAGCTGGACGGCGACGTAAACGGCCACAAGTTCAGCGTGTCCGGCGAG
GGCGAGGGCGATGCCACCTACGGCAAGCTGACCCTGAAGTTCATCTGCACCACCGGCAAGCTGCCCGTGC
CCTGGCCCACCCTCGTGACCACCCTGACCTACGGCGTGCAGTGCTTCAGCCGCTACCCCGACCACATGAA
GCAGCACGACTTCTTCAAGTCCGCCATGCCCGAAGGCTACGTCCAGGAGCGCACCATCTTCTTCAAGGAC
GACGGCAACTACAAGACCCGCGCCGAGGTGAAGTTCGAGGGCGACACCCTGGTGAACCGCATCGAGCTGA
AGGGCATCGACTTCAAGGAGGACGGCAACATCCTGGGGCACAAGCTGGAGTACAACTACAACAGCCACAA
CGTCTATATCATGGCCGACAAGCAGAAGAACGGCATCAAGGTGAACTTCAAGATCCGCCACAACATCGAG
GACGGCAGCGTGCAGCTCGCCGACCACTACCAGCAGAACACCCCCATCGGCGACGGCCCCGTGCTGCTGC
CCGACAACCACTACCTGAGCACCCAGTCCGCCCTGAGCAAAGACCCCAACGAGAAGCGCGATCACATGGT
CCTGCTGGAGTTCGTGACCGCCGCCGGGATCACTCTCGGCATGGACGAGCTGTACAAGTCGAATTCTAAG
CCAGGATTCCATATGAAGCGACCTGCCGCCACAAAGAAGGCTGGACAGGCTAAGAAGAAGAAACAACGCG
TGCAGCTAAGCGACTACAAAGACCATGACGGTGATTATAAAGATCATGACATCGATTACAAGGATGACGA
TGACAAGTAAGGATCCCTCCCCCCCCCCTAACGTTACTGGCCGAAGCCGCTTGGAATAAGGCCGGTGTGC
GTTTGTCTATATGTTATTTTCCACCATATTGCCGTCTTTTGGCAATGTGAGGGCCCGGAAACCTGGCCCT
GTCTTCTTGACGAGCATTCCTAGGGGTCTTTCCCCTCTCGCCAAAGGAATGCAAGGTCTGTTGAATGTCG
TGAAGGAAGCAGTTCCTCTGGAAGCTTCTTGAAGACAAACAACGTCTGTAGCGACCCTTTGCAGGCAGCG
GAACCCCCCACCTGGCGACAGGTGCCTCTGCGGCCAAAAGCCACGTGTATAAGATACACCTGCAAAGGCG
GCACAACCCCAGTGCCACGTTGTGAGTTGGATAGTTGTGGAAAGAGTCAAATGGCTCTCCTCAAGCGTAT
TCAACAAGGGGCTGAAGGATGCCCAGAAGGTACCCCATTGTATGGGATCTGATCTGGGGCCTCGGTGCAC
ATGCTTTACATGTGTTTAGTCGAGGTTAAAAAAACGTCTAGGCCCCCCGAACCACGGGGACGTGGTTTTC
CTTTGAAAAACACGATGATAAGGATCCACCGGAGCTTACCATGACCGAGTACAAGCCCACGGTGCGCCTC
GCCACCCGCGACGACGTCCCCAGGGCCGTACGCACCCTCGCCGCCGCGTTCGCCGACTACCCCGCCACGC
GCCACACCGTCGATCCGGACCGCCACATCGAGCGGGTCACCGAGCTGCAAGAACTCTTCCTCACGCGCGT
CGGGCTCGACATCGGCAAGGTGTGGGTCGCGGACGACGGCGCCGCGGTGGCGGTCTGGACCACGCCGGAG
AGCGTCGAAGCGGGGGCGGTGTTCGCCGAGATCGGCCCGCGCATGGCCGAGTTGAGCGGTTCCCGGCTGG
CCGCGCAGCAACAGATGGAAGGCCTCCTGGCGCCGCACCGGCCCAAGGAGCCCGCGTGGTTCCTGGCCAC
CGTCGGCGTCTCGCCCGACCACCAGGGCAAGGGTCTGGGCAGCGCCGTCGTGCTCCCCGGAGTGGAGGCG
GCCGAGCGCGCCGGGGTGCCCGCCTTCCTGGAGACCTCCGCGCCCCGCAACCTCCCCTTCTACGAGCGGC
TCGGCTTCACCGTCACCGCCGACGTCGAGGTGCCCGAAGGACCGCGCACCTGGTGCATGACCCGCAAGCC
CGGTGCCTGACGCCCATCGATAGATCCTAATCAACCTCTGGATTACAAAATTTGTGAAAGATTGACTGGT
ATTCTTAACTATGTTGCTCCTTTTACGCTATGTGGATACGCTGCTTTAATGCCTTTGTATCATGCTATTG
CTTCCCGTATGGCTTTCATTTTCTCCTCCTTGTATAAATCCTGGTTGCTGTCTCTTTATGAGGAGTTGTG
GCCCGTTGTCAGGCAACGTGGCGTGGTGTGCACTGTGTTTGCTGACGCAACCCCCACTGGTTGGGGCATT
GCCACCACCTGTCAGCTCCTTTCCGGGACTTTCGCTTTCCCCCTCCCTATTGCCACGGCGGAACTCATCG
CCGCCTGCCTTGCCCGCTGCTGGACAGGGGCTCGGCTGTTGGGCACTGACAATTCCGTGGTGTTGTCGGG
GAAATCATCGTCCTTTCCTTGGCTGCTCGCCTGTGTTGCCACCTGGATTCTGCGCGGGACGTCCTTCTGC
TACGTCCCTTCGGCCCTCAATCCAGCGGACCTTCCTTCCCGCGGCCTGCTGCCGGCTCTGCGGCCTCTTC
CGCGTCTTCGCCTTCGCCCTCAGACGAGTCGGATCTCCCTTTGGGCCGCCTCCCCGCCTGAGATCCTTTA
AGACCAATGACTTACAAGGCAGCTGTAGATCTTAGCCACTTTTTAAAAGAAAAGGGGGGACTGGAAGGGC
TAATTCACTCCCAACGAAGACAAGATCTGCTTTTTGCTTGTACTGGGTCTCTCTGGTTAGACCAGATCTG
AGCCTGGGAGCTCTCTGGCTAACTAGGGAACCCACTGCTTAAGCCTCAATAAAGCTTGCCTTGAGTGCTT
CAAGTAGTGTGTGCCCGTCTGTTGTGTGACTCTGGTAACTAGAGATCCCTCAGACCCTTTTAGTCAGTGT
GGAAAATCTCTAGCAGTAGTAGTTCATGTCATCTTATTATTCAGTATTTATAACTTGCAAAGAAATGAAT
ATCAGAGAGTGAGAGGCCCGGGTTAATTAAGGAAAGGGCTAGATCATTCTTGAAGACGAAAGGGCCTCGT
GATACGCCTATTTTTATAGGTTAATGTCATGATAATAATGGTTTCTTAGACGTCAGGTGGCACTTTTCGG
GGAAATGTGCGCGGAACCCCTATTTGTTTATTTTTCTAAATACATTCAAATATGTATCCGCTCATGAGAC
AATAACCCTGATAAATGCTTCAATAATATTGAAAAAGGAAGAGTATGAGTATTCAACATTTCCGTGTCGC
CCTTATTCCCTTTTTTGCGGCATTTTGCCTTCCTGTTTTTGCTCACCCAGAAACGCTGGTGAAAGTAAAA
GATGCTGAAGATCAGTTGGGTGCACGAGTGGGTTACATCGAACTGGATCTCAACAGCGGTAAGATCCTTG
AGAGTTTTCGCCCCGAAGAACGTTTTCCAATGATGAGCACTTTTAAAGTTCTGCTATGTGGCGCGGTATT
ATCCCGTGTTGACGCCGGGCAAGAGCAACTCGGTCGCCGCATACACTATTCTCAGAATGACTTGGTTGAG
TACTCACCAGTCACAGAAAAGCATCTTACGGATGGCATGACAGTAAGAGAATTATGCAGTGCTGCCATAA
CCATGAGTGATAACACTGCGGCCAACTTACTTCTGACAACGATCGGAGGACCGAAGGAGCTAACCGCTTT
TTTGCACAACATGGGGGATCATGTAACTCGCCTTGATCGTTGGGAACCGGAGCTGAATGAAGCCATACCA
AACGACGAGCGTGACACCACGATGCCTGTAGCAATGGCAACAACGTTGCGCAAACTATTAACTGGCGAAC
TACTTACTCTAGCTTCCCGGCAACAATTAATAGACTGGATGGAGGCGGATAAAGTTGCAGGACCACTTCT
GCGCTCGGCCCTTCCGGCTGGCTGGTTTATTGCTGATAAATCTGGAGCCGGTGAGCGTGGGTCTCGCGGT
ATCATTGCAGCACTGGGGCCAGATGGTAAGCCCTCCCGTATCGTAGTTATCTACACGACGGGGAGTCAGG
CAACTATGGATGAACGAAATAGACAGATCGCTGAGATAGGTGCCTCACTGATTAAGCATTGGTAACTGTC
AGACCAAGTTTACTCATATATACTTTAGATTGATTTAAAACTTCATTTTTAATTTAAAAGGATCTAGGTG
AAGATCCTTTTTGATAATCTCATGACCAAAATCCCTTAACGTGAGTTTTCGTTCCACTGAGCGTCAGACC
CCGTAGAAAAGATCAAAGGATCTTCTTGAGATCCTTTTTTTCTGCGCGTAATCTGCTGCTTGCAAACAAA
AAAACCACCGCTACCAGCGGTGGTTTGTTTGCCGGATCAAGAGCTACCAACTCTTTTTCCGAAGGTAACT
GGCTTCAGCAGAGCGCAGATACCAAATACTGTTCTTCTAGTGTAGCCGTAGTTAGGCCACCACTTCAAGA
ACTCTGTAGCACCGCCTACATACCTCGCTCTGCTAATCCTGTTACCAGTGGCTGCTGCCAGTGGCGATAA
GTCGTGTCTTACCGGGTTGGACTCAAGACGATAGTTACCGGATAAGGCGCAGCGGTCGGGCTGAACGGGG
GGTTCGTGCACACAGCCCAGCTTGGAGCGAACGACCTACACCGAACTGAGATACCTACAGCGTGAGCTAT
GAGAAAGCGCCACGCTTCCCGAAGGGAGAAAGGCGGACAGGTATCCGGTAAGCGGCAGGGTCGGAACAGG
AGAGCGCACGAGGGAGCTTCCAGGGGGAAACGCCTGGTATCTTTATAGTCCTGTCGGGTTTCGCCACCTC
TGACTTGAGCGTCGATTTTTGTGATGCTCGTCAGGGGGGCGGAGCCTATGGAAAAACGCCAGCAACGCGG
CCTTTTTACGGTTCCTGGCCTTTTGCTGGCCTTTTGCTCACATGTTCTTTCCTGCGTTATCCCCTGATTC
TGTGGATAACCGTATTACCGCCTTTGAGTGAGCTGATACCGCTCGCCGCAGCCGAACGACCGAGCGCAGC
GAGTCAGTGAGCGAGGAAGCGGAAGAGCGCCCAATACGCAAACCGCCTCTCCCCGCGCGTTGGCCGATTC
ATTAATGCAGCAAGCTCATGGCTGACTAATTTTTTTTATTTATGCAGAGGCCGAGGCCGCCTCGGCCTCT
GAGCTATTCCAGAAGTAGTGAGGAGGCTTTTTTGGAGGCCTAGGCTTTTGCAAAAAGCTCCCCGTGGCAC
GACAGGTTTCCCGACTGGAAAGCGGGCAGTGAGCGCAACGCAATTAATGTGAGTTAGCTCACTCATTAGG
CACCCCAGGCTTTACACTTTATGCTTCCGGCTCGTATGTTGTGTGGAATTGTGAGCGGATAACAATTTCA
CACAGGAAACAGCTATGACATGATTACGAATTTCACAAATAAAGCATTTTTTTCACTGCATTCTAGTTGT
GGTTTGTCCAAACTCATCAATGTATCTTATCATGTCTGGATCAACTGGATAACTCAAGCTAACCAAAATC
ATCCCAAACTTCCCACCCCATACCCTATTACCACTGCCAATTACCTGTGGTTTCATTTACTCTAAACCTG
TGATTCCTCTGAATTATTTTCATTTTAAAGAAATTGTATTTGTTAAATATGTACTACAAACTTAGTAGT
